Addgene plasmid #90551: BRCA2 A12.2 gRNA
Purpose: 3rd generation lentiviral gRNA plasmid targeting human BRCA2
Depositing lab: Iain Cheeseman. Depositing organization: Whitehead Institute for Biomedical Research. Publication: Large-Scale Analysis of CRISPR/Cas9 Cell-Cycle Knockouts Reveals the Diversity of p53-Dependent Responses to Cell-Cycle Defects. McKinley KL, Cheeseman IM. Dev Cell. 2017 Feb 27;40(4):405-420.e2. doi: 10.1016/j.devcel.2017.01.012. Epub 2017 Feb 16. PubMed 28216383.
Backbone
  Vector backbone: pLenti-sgRNA
  Backbone manufacturer: Eric Lander & David Sabatini labs (Addgene plasmid #71409)
  Backbone size w/o insert (bp): 9151
  Vector type: Lentiviral, CRISPR
  Selectable markers: Puromycin
Growth in bacteria
  Bacterial resistance: Ampicillin, 100 μg/mL
  Growth temperature: 37°C
  Growth strain: NEB Stable
  Copy number: Unknown
Gene/Insert
  Gene/Insert name: BRCA2 (Guide Designation A12.2) (alt name: pKMKO series)
  gRNA/shRNA sequence: CACCgTAGGACCAATAAGTCTTAAT
  Species: H. sapiens (human)
  Promoter: U6
  Cloning method: Restriction Enzyme; 5′ cloning site BsmBI (destroyed during cloning); 3′ cloning site BsmBI (destroyed during cloning)
  Sequencing primers: 5′ hU6-F (5'-GAGGGCCTATTTCCCATGATT-3'); 3′ EF1a-R (5'-CACGGCGACTACTGCACTTA-3')
Terms and licenses: Academic/Nonprofit Terms; Industry Terms: Not Available to Industry
Depositor comments: Please note that gRNA target sequence listed is not strictly the 20nt spacer sequence, but also contains the 5' BsmBI overhang. For more information about knockout human cell lines generated using this plasmid, please see http://cellcycleknockouts.wi.mit.edu/ .
How to cite: BRCA2 A12.2 gRNA was a gift from Iain Cheeseman (Addgene plasmid # 90551 ; http://n2t.net/addgene:90551 ; RRID:Addgene_90551)
