[The description below was written by a language model from this plasmid's Addgene catalogue record and pLannotate feature annotations shown in this document.]
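Description:
BRCA2 A12.2 gRNA is a third-generation lentiviral CRISPR plasmid built on the pLenti-sgRNA backbone that expresses a single guide RNA targeting human BRCA2. It is propagated in E. coli through a high-copy ColE1/pUC-type origin with ampicillin selection (AmpR, β-lactamase). The backbone also retains an f1 origin, an SV40 origin and poly(A) signal, and remnants of lac and phage-promoter cloning sequences. The guide was inserted by restriction cloning into BsmBI sites that were destroyed in the process. The depositor notes that the listed guide sequence includes the 5′ BsmBI overhang rather than being the bare 20-nt spacer.

The viral portion has the typical self-inactivating layout. An RSV promoter replaces the U3 region to drive a truncated HIV-1 5′ LTR, followed by the Ψ packaging signal with a gag fragment, the Rev response element for Rev-dependent export of the genomic RNA, a cPPT/CTS element, WPRE to boost transcript expression, and a ΔU3 3′ LTR. Within this frame, the human U6 RNA polymerase III promoter transcribes the BRCA2 spacer fused to the S. pyogenes Cas9 guide scaffold (annotated as a tracrRNA fragment). A separate EF-1α core promoter drives puromycin N-acetyltransferase for selecting transduced mammalian cells. No Cas9 is encoded, so the nuclease must be supplied separately in the target cells.

The plasmid belongs to a guide series used in a large-scale analysis of Cas9 knockouts of cell-cycle genes in human cell lines. The sequenced record is 7,302 nt, shorter than the 9,151 bp catalogued for the backbone without insert; the record does not explain this difference.
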