Features (pLannotate 1.2.2; 28 found; start..end, strand, type, name):
      1..26      +  rep_origin     RSF ori (fragment): Plasmids containing the RSF 1030 origin of replication can be propagated in E. coli cells that contain additional plasmids with compatible origins.
     28..120     +  CDS            lacI (fragment): lac repressor; lacI; The lac repressor binds to the lac operator to inhibit transcription in E. coli. This inhibition can be relieved by adding lactose or isopropyl-β-D-thiogalactopyranoside (IPTG).
    133..154     +  protein_bind   CAP binding site: CAP binding activates transcription in the presence of cAMP. E. coli catabolite activator protein
    169..199     +  promoter       lac promoter: promoter for the E. coli lac operon
    207..223     +  protein_bind   lac operator: The lac repressor binds to the lac operator to inhibit transcription in E. coli. This inhibition can be relieved by adding lactose or isopropyl-β-D-thiogalactopyranoside (IPTG). lac repressor encoded by lacI
    268..286     +  promoter       T3 promoter: promoter for bacteriophage T3 RNA polymerase
    314..540     +  promoter       RSV promoter: Rous sarcoma virus enhancer/promoter
    541..721     +  LTR            5' LTR (truncated): truncated 5' long terminal repeat (LTR) from HIV-1
    768..893     +  misc_feature   HIV-1 Ψ: packaging signal of human immunodeficiency virus type 1
    877..1240    +  CDS            HIV-1 gag (fragment): gag protein from human immunodeficiency virus 1; gag
   1386..1619    +  misc_feature   RRE: The Rev response element (RRE) of HIV-1 allows for Rev-dependent mRNA export from the nucleus to the cytoplasm.
   1996..2022    +  CDS            Rev (fragment): human immunodeficiency virus 1 (HIV-1) Rev protein; rev; enhances nuclear export of unspliced and incompletely spliced viral mRNAs
   2026..2266    +  promoter       U6 promoter: RNA polymerase III promoter for human U6 snRNA
   2314..2381    +  misc_RNA       tracrRNA (fragment): trans-activating CRISPR RNA for the Streptococcus pyogenes CRISPR/Cas9 system
   2430..2547    +  misc_feature   cPPT/CTS: central polypurine tract and central termination sequence of HIV-1
   2616..2827    +  promoter       EF-1α core promoter: core promoter for human elongation factor EF-1α
   2853..3452    +  CDS            PuroR (fragment): puromycin N-acetyltransferase; pac from Streptomyces; confers resistance to puromycin
   3468..4056    +  misc_feature   WPRE: woodchuck hepatitis virus posttranscriptional regulatory element
   4107..4126    +  misc_feature   cPPT/CTS (fragment): central polypurine tract and central termination sequence of HIV-1
   4128..4361    +  LTR            3' LTR (ΔU3): self-inactivating 3' long terminal repeat (LTR) from HIV-1
   4439..4560    +  polyA_signal   SV40 poly(A) signal: SV40 polyadenylation signal
   4600..4735    +  rep_origin     SV40 ori: SV40 origin of replication
   4756..4774    -  promoter       T7 promoter: promoter for bacteriophage T7 RNA polymerase
   4782..4937    +  CDS            lacZα (fragment): LacZα fragment of β-galactosidase; lacZ fragment
   4942..5370    +  rep_origin     f1 ori (sequence partly withheld): f1 bacteriophage origin of replication; arrow indicates direction of (+) strand synthesis
   5423..5527    +  promoter       AmpR promoter: bla
   5528..6388    +  CDS            AmpR: β-lactamase; bla; confers resistance to ampicillin, carbenicillin, and related antibiotics
   6559..7147    +  rep_origin     ori: high-copy-number ColE1/pMB1/pBR322/pUC origin of replication
>Addgene plasmid #90551 | BRCA2 A12.2 gRNA | addgene full sequence | sequence record 183433 | Addgene NGS Result
CGAGTCAGTGAGCGAGGAAGCGGAAGAGCGCCCAATACGCAAACCGCCTCTCCCCGCGCGTTGGCCGATT
CATTAATGCAGCTGGCACGACAGGTTTCCCGACTGGAAAGCGGGCAGTGAGCGCAACGCAATTAATGTGA
GTTAGCTCACTCATTAGGCACCCCAGGCTTTACACTTTATGCTTCCGGCTCGTATGTTGTGTGGAATTGT
GAGCGGATAACAATTTCACACAGGAAACAGCTATGACCATGATTACGCCAAGCGCGCAATTAACCCTCAC
TAAAGGGAACAAAAGCTGGAGCTGCAAGCTTAATGTAGTCTTATGCAATACTCTTGTAGTCTTGCAACAT
GGTAACGATGAGTTAGCAACATGCCTTACAAGGAGAGAAAAAGCACCGTGCATGCCGATTGGTGGAAGTA
AGGTGGTACGATCGTGCCTTATTAGGAAGGCAACAGACGGGTCTGACATGGATTGGACGAACCACTGAAT
TGCCGCATTGCAGAGATATTGTATTTAAGTGCCTAGCTCGATACATAAACGGGTCTCTCTGGTTAGACCA
GATCTGAGCCTGGGAGCTCTCTGGCTAACTAGGGAACCCACTGCTTAAGCCTCAATAAAGCTTGCCTTGA
GTGCTTCAAGTAGTGTGTGCCCGTCTGTTGTGTGACTCTGGTAACTAGAGATCCCTCAGACCCTTTTAGT
CAGTGTGGAAAATCTCTAGCAGTGGCGCCCGAACAGGGACTTGAAAGCGAAAGGGAAACCAGAGGAGCTC
TCTCGACGCAGGACTCGGCTTGCTGAAGCGCGCACGGCAAGAGGCGAGGGGCGGCGACTGGTGAGTACGC
CAAAAATTTTGACTAGCGGAGGCTAGAAGGAGAGAGATGGGTGCGAGAGCGTCAGTATTAAGCGGGGGAG
AATTAGATCGCGATGGGAAAAAATTCGGTTAAGGCCAGGGGGAAAGAAAAAATATAAATTAAAACATATA
GTATGGGCAAGCAGGGAGCTAGAACGATTCGCAGTTAATCCTGGCCTGTTAGAAACATCAGAAGGCTGTA
GACAAATACTGGGACAGCTACAACCATCCCTTCAGACAGGATCAGAAGAACTTAGATCATTATATAATAC
AGTAGCAACCCTCTATTGTGTGCATCAAAGGATAGAGATAAAAGACACCAAGGAAGCTTTAGACAAGATA
GAGGAAGAGCAAAACAAAAGTAAGACCACCGCACAGCAAGCGGCCGCTGATCTTCAGACCTGGAGGAGGA
GATATGAGGGACAATTGGAGAAGTGAATTATATAAATATAAAGTAGTAAAAATTGAACCATTAGGAGTAG
CACCCACCAAGGCAAAGAGAAGAGTGGTGCAGAGAGAAAAAAGAGCAGTGGGAATAGGAGCTTTGTTCCT
TGGGTTCTTGGGAGCAGCAGGAAGCACTATGGGCGCAGCGTCAATGACGCTGACGGTACAGGCCAGACAA
TTATTGTCTGGTATAGTGCAGCAGCAGAACAATTTGCTGAGGGCTATTGAGGCGCAACAGCATCTGTTGC
AACTCACAGTCTGGGGCATCAAGCAGCTCCAGGCAAGAATCCTGGCTGTGGAAAGATACCTAAAGGATCA
ACAGCTCCTGGGGATTTGGGGTTGCTCTGGAAAACTCATTTGCACCACTGCTGTGCCTTGGAATGCTAGT
TGGAGTAATAAATCTCTGGAACAGATTTGGAATCACACGACCTGGATGGAGTGGGACAGAGAAATTAACA
ATTACACAAGCTTAATACACTCCTTAATTGAAGAATCGCAAAACCAGCAAGAAAAGAATGAACAAGAATT
ATTGGAATTAGATAAATGGGCAAGTTTGTGGAATTGGTTTAACATAACAAATTGGCTGTGGTATATAAAA
TTATTCATAATGATAGTAGGAGGCTTGGTAGGTTTAAGAATAGTTTTTGCTGTACTTTCTATAGTGAATA
GAGTTAGGCAGGGATATTCACCATTATCGTTTCAGACCCACCTCCCAACCCCGAGGGGACCCAGAGAGGG
CCTATTTCCCATGATTCCTTCATATTTGCATATACGATACAAGGCTGTTAGAGAGATAATTAGAATTAAT
TTGACTGTAAACACAAAGATATTAGTACAAAATACGTGACGTAGAAAGTAATAATTTCTTGGGTAGTTTG
CAGTTTTAAAATTATGTTTTAAAATGGACTATCATATGCTTACCGTAACTTGAAAGTATTTCGATTTCTT
GGCTTTATATATCTTGTGGAAAGGACGAAACACCGTAGGACCAATAAGTCTTAATGTTTAAGAGCTATGC
TGGAAACAGCATAGCAAGTTTAAATAAGGCTAGTCCGTTATCAACTTGAAAAAGTGGCACCGAGTCGGTG
CTTTTTTTGAATTCTAGATCTTGAGACAAATGGCAGTATTCATCCACAATTTTAAAAGAAAAGGGGGGAT
TGGGGGGTACAGTGCAGGGGAAAGAATAGTAGACATAATAGCAACAGACATACAAACTAAAGAATTACAA
AAACAAATTACAAAAATTCAAAATTTTCGGGTTTATTACAGGGACAGCAGAGATCCACTTTGGCGCCGGC
TCGAGTGGCTCCGGTGCCCGTCAGTGGGCAGAGCGCACATCGCCCACAGTCCCCGAGAAGTTGGGGGGAG
GGGTCGGCAATTGAACCGGTGCCTAGAGAAGGTGGCGCGGGGTAAACTGGGAAAGTGATGTCGTGTACTG
GCTCCGCCTTTTTCCCGAGGGTGGGGGAGAACCGTATATAAGTGCAGTAGTCGCCGTGAACGTTCTTTTT
CGCAACGGGTTTGCCGCCAGAACACAGGTGTCGTGACGCGGGATCCGCCACCATGACCGAGTACAAGCCC
ACGGTGCGCCTCGCCACCCGCGACGACGTCCCCAGGGCCGTACGCACCCTCGCCGCCGCGTTCGCCGACT
ACCCCGCCACGCGCCACACCGTCGATCCGGACCGCCACATCGAGCGGGTCACCGAGCTGCAAGAACTCTT
CCTCACGCGCGTCGGGCTCGACATCGGCAAGGTGTGGGTCGCGGACGACGGCGCCGCGGTGGCGGTCTGG
ACCACGCCGGAGAGCGTCGAAGCGGGGGCGGTGTTCGCCGAGATCGGCCCGCGCATGGCCGAGTTGAGCG
GTTCCCGGCTGGCCGCGCAGCAACAGATGGAAGGCCTCCTGGCGCCGCACCGGCCCAAGGAGCCCGCGTG
GTTCCTGGCCACCGTCGGAGTCTCGCCCGACCACCAGGGCAAGGGTCTGGGCAGCGCCGTCGTGCTCCCC
GGAGTGGAGGCGGCCGAGCGCGCCGGGGTGCCCGCCTTCCTGGAGACCTCCGCGCCCCGCAACCTCCCCT
TCTACGAGCGGCTCGGCTTCACCGTCACCGCCGACGTCGAGGTGCCCGAAGGACCGCGCACCTGGTGCAT
GACCCGCAAGCCCGGTGCCTGAACGCGTTAAGTCGACAATCAACCTCTGGATTACAAAATTTGTGAAAGA
TTGACTGGTATTCTTAACTATGTTGCTCCTTTTACGCTATGTGGATACGCTGCTTTAATGCCTTTGTATC
ATGCTATTGCTTCCCGTATGGCTTTCATTTTCTCCTCCTTGTATAAATCCTGGTTGCTGTCTCTTTATGA
GGAGTTGTGGCCCGTTGTCAGGCAACGTGGCGTGGTGTGCACTGTGTTTGCTGACGCAACCCCCACTGGT
TGGGGCATTGCCACCACCTGTCAGCTCCTTTCCGGGACTTTCGCTTTCCCCCTCCCTATTGCCACGGCGG
AACTCATCGCCGCCTGCCTTGCCCGCTGCTGGACAGGGGCTCGGCTGTTGGGCACTGACAATTCCGTGGT
GTTGTCGGGGAAATCATCGTCCTTTCCTTGGCTGCTCGCCTGTGTTGCCACCTGGATTCTGCGCGGGACG
TCCTTCTGCTACGTCCCTTCGGCCCTCAATCCAGCGGACCTTCCTTCCCGCGGCCTGCTGCCGGCTCTGC
GGCCTCTTCCGCGTCTTCGCCTTCGCCCTCAGACGAGTCGGATCTCCCTTTGGGCCGCCTCCCCGCGTCG
ACTTTAAGACCAATGACTTACAAGGCAGCTGTAGATCTTAGCCACTTTTTAAAAGAAAAGGGGGGACTGG
AAGGGCTAATTCACTCCCAACGAAGACAAGATCTGCTTTTTGCTTGTACTGGGTCTCTCTGGTTAGACCA
GATCTGAGCCTGGGAGCTCTCTGGCTAACTAGGGAACCCACTGCTTAAGCCTCAATAAAGCTTGCCTTGA
GTGCTTCAAGTAGTGTGTGCCCGTCTGTTGTGTGACTCTGGTAACTAGAGATCCCTCAGACCCTTTTAGT
CAGTGTGGAAAATCTCTAGCAGTACGTATAGTAGTTCATGTCATCTTATTATTCAGTATTTATAACTTGC
AAAGAAATGAATATCAGAGAGTGAGAGGAACTTGTTTATTGCAGCTTATAATGGTTACAAATAAAGCAAT
AGCATCACAAATTTCACAAATAAAGCATTTTTTTCACTGCATTCTAGTTGTGGTTTGTCCAAACTCATCA
ATGTATCTTATCATGTCTGGCTCTAGCTATCCCGCCCCTAACTCCGCCCATCCCGCCCCTAACTCCGCCC
AGTTCCGCCCATTCTCCGCCCCATGGCTGACTAATTTTTTTTATTTATGCAGAGGCCGAGGCCGCCTCGG
CCTCTGAGCTATTCCAGAAGTAGTGAGGAGGCTTTTTTGGAGGCCTAGGGACGTACCCAATTCGCCCTAT
AGTGAGTCGTATTACGCGCGCTCACTGGCCGTCGTTTTACAACGTCGTGACTGGGAAAACCCTGGCGTTA
CCCAACTTAATCGCCTTGCAGCACATCCCCCTTTCGCCAGCTGGCGTAATAGCGAAGAGGCCCGCACCGA
TCGCCCTTCCCAACAGTTGCGCAGCCTGAATGGCGAATGGG
[124 nt withheld, positions 4942-5065]
C
[91 nt withheld, positions 5067-5157]
A
[49 nt withheld, positions 5159-5207]
CCTTTGACGTTGGAGTCCACGTTCTTT
[37 nt withheld, positions 5235-5271]
ACCCTATCTCGGTCTATTCTTTTGATTTATAAGGGATTTTGCCGATTTCGGCCTATTGGTTAAAAAATGA
GCTGATTTAACAAAAATTTAACGCGAATTTTAACAAAATATTAACGCTTACAATTTAGGTGGCACTTTTC
GGGGAAATGTGCGCGGAACCCCTATTTGTTTATTTTTCTAAATACATTCAAATATGTATCCGCTCATGAG
ACAATAACCCTGATAAATGCTTCAATAATATTGAAAAAGGAAGAGTATGAGTATTCAACATTTCCGTGTC
GCCCTTATTCCCTTTTTTGCGGCATTTTGCCTTCCTGTTTTTGCTCACCCAGAAACGCTGGTGAAAGTAA
AAGATGCTGAAGATCAGTTGGGTGCACGAGTGGGTTACATCGAACTGGATCTCAACAGCGGTAAGATCCT
TGAGAGTTTTCGCCCCGAAGAACGTTTTCCAATGATGAGCACTTTTAAAGTTCTGCTATGTGGCGCGGTA
TTATCCCGTATTGACGCCGGGCAAGAGCAACTCGGTCGCCGCATACACTATTCTCAGAATGACTTGGTTG
AGTACTCACCAGTCACAGAAAAGCATCTTACGGATGGCATGACAGTAAGAGAATTATGCAGTGCTGCCAT
AACCATGAGTGATAACACTGCGGCCAACTTACTTCTGACAACGATCGGAGGACCGAAGGAGCTAACCGCT
TTTTTGCACAACATGGGGGATCATGTAACTCGCCTTGATCGTTGGGAACCGGAGCTGAATGAAGCCATAC
CAAACGACGAGCGTGACACCACGATGCCTGTAGCAATGGCAACAACGTTGCGCAAACTATTAACTGGCGA
ACTACTTACTCTAGCTTCCCGGCAACAATTAATAGACTGGATGGAGGCGGATAAAGTTGCAGGACCACTT
CTGCGCTCGGCCCTTCCGGCTGGCTGGTTTATTGCTGATAAATCTGGAGCCGGTGAGCGTGGGTCTCGCG
GTATCATTGCAGCACTGGGGCCAGATGGTAAGCCCTCCCGTATCGTAGTTATCTACACGACGGGGAGTCA
GGCAACTATGGATGAACGAAATAGACAGATCGCTGAGATAGGTGCCTCACTGATTAAGCATTGGTAACTG
TCAGACCAAGTTTACTCATATATACTTTAGATTGATTTAAAACTTCATTTTTAATTTAAAAGGATCTAGG
TGAAGATCCTTTTTGATAATCTCATGACCAAAATCCCTTAACGTGAGTTTTCGTTCCACTGAGCGTCAGA
CCCCGTAGAAAAGATCAAAGGATCTTCTTGAGATCCTTTTTTTCTGCGCGTAATCTGCTGCTTGCAAACA
AAAAAACCACCGCTACCAGCGGTGGTTTGTTTGCCGGATCAAGAGCTACCAACTCTTTTTCCGAAGGTAA
CTGGCTTCAGCAGAGCGCAGATACCAAATACTGTTCTTCTAGTGTAGCCGTAGTTAGGCCACCACTTCAA
GAACTCTGTAGCACCGCCTACATACCTCGCTCTGCTAATCCTGTTACCAGTGGCTGCTGCCAGTGGCGAT
AAGTCGTGTCTTACCGGGTTGGACTCAAGACGATAGTTACCGGATAAGGCGCAGCGGTCGGGCTGAACGG
GGGGTTCGTGCACACAGCCCAGCTTGGAGCGAACGACCTACACCGAACTGAGATACCTACAGCGTGAGCT
ATGAGAAAGCGCCACGCTTCCCGAAGGGAGAAAGGCGGACAGGTATCCGGTAAGCGGCAGGGTCGGAACA
GGAGAGCGCACGAGGGAGCTTCCAGGGGGAAACGCCTGGTATCTTTATAGTCCTGTCGGGTTTCGCCACC
TCTGACTTGAGCGTCGATTTTTGTGATGCTCGTCAGGGGGGCGGAGCCTATGGAAAAACGCCAGCAACGC
GGCCTTTTTACGGTTCCTGGCCTTTTGCTGGCCTTTTGCTCACATGTTCTTTCCTGCGTTATCCCCTGAT
TCTGTGGATAACCGTATTACCGCCTTTGAGTGAGCTGATACCGCTCGCCGCAGCCGAACGACCGAGCGCA
G
